Addgene plasmid #125960: 119_pAAV-ProC25-CatCh-GFP-WPRE
Purpose: Targeting expression to neuronal and glial cell types in mice, non-human primates, and human retina
Depositing lab: Botond Roska. Depositing organization: Friedrich Miescher Institute for Biomedical Research. Publication: Targeting neuronal and glial cell types with synthetic promoter AAVs in mice, non-human primates and humans. Juttner J, Szabo A, Gross-Scherf B, Morikawa RK, Rompani SB, Hantz P, Szikra T, Esposti F, Cowan CS, Bharioke A, Patino-Alvarez CP, Keles O, Kusnyerik A, Azoulay T, Hartl D, Krebs AR, Schubeler D, Hajdu RI, Lukats A, Nemeth J, Nagy ZZ, Wu KC, Wu RH, Xiang L, Fang XL, Jin ZB, Goldblum D, Hasler PW, Scholl HPN, Krol J, Roska B. Nat Neurosci. 2019 Jul 8. pii: 10.1038/s41593-019-0431-2. doi: 10.1038/s41593-019-0431-2. PubMed 31285614.
Backbone
  Vector backbone: pAAV
  Vector type: AAV
Growth in bacteria
  Bacterial resistance: Ampicillin, 100 μg/mL
  Growth temperature: 37°C
  Growth strain: NEB Stable
  Copy number: High Copy
Gene/Insert
  Gene/Insert name: CatCh-GFP (alt name: ChR2(L132C)-EGFP)
  Species: Synthetic
  Promoter: ProC25
  Cloning method: Restriction Enzyme; 5′ cloning site Unknown (unknown if destroyed); 3′ cloning site Unknown (unknown if destroyed)
Terms and licenses: Academic/Nonprofit Terms; Industry Terms: Not Available to Industry
Depositor comments: Please visit https://www.biorxiv.org/content/early/2018/10/04/434720.full.pdf for BioRxiv preprint
How to cite: 119_pAAV-ProC25-CatCh-GFP-WPRE was a gift from Botond Roska (Addgene plasmid # 125960 ; http://n2t.net/addgene:125960 ; RRID:Addgene_125960)
