[The description below was written by a language model from this plasmid's Addgene catalogue record and pLannotate feature annotations shown in this document.]
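Description:
119_pAAV-ProC25-CatCh-GFP-WPRE is an adeno-associated virus transfer plasmid built on a pAAV backbone, intended for packaging a recombinant AAV genome that drives cell-type-targeted expression of an optogenetic actuator in the retina. In bacteria it is maintained as a high-copy plasmid through a ColE1/pUC-type origin and selected with ampicillin via the β-lactamase gene and its native promoter. An f1/M13 phage origin is also present in the backbone, along with short remnants of pBR322 bom and rop sequences. The two available sequence records (depositor and sequencing result) are the same length and carry the same features, differing only in the start coordinate.

The payload sits between AAV2 inverted terminal repeats, which provide the signals for replication and encapsidation of the vector genome. One ITR is annotated in full, while the other is detected only as two short fragments. The catalogue names ProC25, a synthetic promoter, as the driver. The automated annotation does not label it as such, but marks an SV40 early promoter segment immediately upstream of the coding sequence, preceded by several hundred unannotated bases that may hold the rest of the synthetic element. How these parts make up ProC25 is not stated. The open reading frame is CatCh, the L132C variant of the blue-light-gated cation channel channelrhodopsin-2, fused to EGFP so that expressing cells can be both light-activated and seen by fluorescence. A WPRE follows to enhance transcript stability and expression, and a human growth hormone polyadenylation signal terminates the transcript. The construct belongs to a series of synthetic-promoter AAVs for targeting neuronal and glial cell types in mouse, non-human primate and human retina.
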