Features (pLannotate 1.2.2; 16 found; start..end, strand, type, name):
     12..39      +  repeat_region  AAV2 ITR (fragment): inverted terminal repeat of adeno-associated virus serotype 2 inverted
     68..95      +  repeat_region  AAV2 ITR (fragment): inverted terminal repeat of adeno-associated virus serotype 2 inverted
    702..898     +  promoter       SV40 promoter: SV40 early promoter
    911..1836    +  CDS            ChR2 (fragment): N-terminal fragment of channelrhodopsin-2 from the alga Chlamydomonas reinhardtii (Nagel et al., 2003) blue light-activated cation channel
   1841..2557    +  CDS            EGFP: EGFP is a basic (constitutively fluorescent) green fluorescent protein published in 1996, derived from Aequorea victoria. It is reported to be a rapidly-maturing weak dimer with moderate acid sensitivity.
   2564..2588    +  misc_feature   MCS (fragment): pBluescript multiple cloning site
   2588..3176    +  misc_feature   WPRE: woodchuck hepatitis virus posttranscriptional regulatory element
   3208..3684    +  polyA_signal   hGH poly(A) signal: human growth hormone polyadenylation signal
   3724..3864    +  repeat_region  AAV2 ITR: inverted terminal repeat of adeno-associated virus serotype 2 inverted
   3869..3920    -  misc_feature   bom (fragment): basis of mobility region from pBR322
   3939..4319    +  rep_origin     M13 ori (sequence partly withheld): M13 bacteriophage origin of replication; arrow indicates direction of (+) strand synthesis
   4395..4444    -  misc_feature   bom (fragment): basis of mobility region from pBR322
   4546..4581    -  CDS            rop (fragment): Rop protein, which maintains plasmids at low copy number; rop
   4676..4780    +  promoter       AmpR promoter: bla
   4781..5641    +  CDS            AmpR: β-lactamase; bla; confers resistance to ampicillin, carbenicillin, and related antibiotics
   5812..6400    +  rep_origin     ori: high-copy-number ColE1/pMB1/pBR322/pUC origin of replication
>Addgene plasmid #125960 | 119_pAAV-ProC25-CatCh-GFP-WPRE | depositor full sequence | sequence record 241086 | 119_pAAV-ProC25-CatCh-GFP-WPRE sequence 6461 bps
CCTGCAGGCAGCTGCGCGCTCGCTCGCTCACTGAGGCCGCCCGGGCGTCGGGCGACCTTTGGTCGCCCGG
CCTCAGTGAGCGAGCGAGCGCGCAGAGAGGGAGTGGCCAACTCCATCACTAGGGGTTCCTGCGGCCGCAC
GCGTCAGTTAACCTTAGTAGGCTATATTTAAATGTTCAATAATATGGGCTATATTTAAGCTAGGAGTCCA
CCTGGCTATATTTAAAGCGTGGTATTATCTGGCTATATTTAAGCGGGGTGCACTGTGGGCTATATTTAAT
AGGCGGTCGACGATGGCTATATTTAACGCACGCTGGGTACCGGCTATATTTAAGCTCAAGTGTTGAGGGG
CTATATTTAAAGTCGAAAGTTCAGTGGCTATATTTAAGTGCCTGTCCCTTCTGGCTATATTTAAGCTCGT
TACTTAAGAGGCTATATTTAATACCTAATTCATAGAGGCTATATTTAAGCGAAAGTAAAAGATGGCTATA
TTTAAATTTCGATTCTGATGGGCTATATTTAATAAAGGAAACAGTCGGGCTATATTTAATCGCCACGGAT
TTCCGGCTATATTTAATGACATCCAGCATTTGGCTATATTTAAGGGAGGTGTACTTCCGGCTATATTTAA
GAAATAATATAACGTGGCTATATTTAATTCCAACATACCCTAGGCTATATTTAAGCTCGAGATCTGCGAT
CTGCATCTCAATTAGTCAGCAACCATAGTCCCGCCCCTAACTCCGCCCATCCCGCCCCTAACTCCGCCCA
GTTCCGCCCATTCTCCGCCCCATCGCTGACTAATTTTTTTTATTTATGCAGAGGCCGAGGCCGCCTCGGC
CTCTGAGCTATTCCAGAAGTAGTGAGGAGGCTTTTTTGGAGGCCTAGGCTTTTGCAAAGGATCCGCCACC
ATGGATTATGGAGGCGCCCTGAGTGCCGTTGGGCGCGAGCTGCTATTTGTAACGAACCCAGTAGTCGTCA
ATGGCTCTGTACTTGTGCCTGAGGACCAGTGTTACTGCGCGGGCTGGATTGAGTCGCGTGGCACAAACGG
TGCCCAAACGGCGTCGAACGTGCTGCAATGGCTTGCTGCTGGCTTCTCCATCCTACTGCTTATGTTTTAC
GCCTACCAAACATGGAAGTCAACCTGCGGCTGGGAGGAGATCTATGTGTGCGCTATCGAGATGGTCAAGG
TGATTCTCGAGTTCTTCTTCGAGTTTAAGAACCCGTCCATGCTGTATCTAGCCACAGGCCACCGCGTCCA
GTGGTTGCGTTACGCCGAGTGGCTTCTCACCTGCCCGGTCATTTGCATTCACCTGTCAAACCTGACGGGC
TTGTCCAACGACTACAGCAGGCGCACCATGGGTCTGCTTGTGTCTGATATTGGCACAATTGTGTGGGGCG
CCACTTCCGCCATGGCCACCGGATACGTCAAGGTCATCTTCTTCTGCCTGGGTCTGTGTTATGGTGCTAA
CACGTTCTTTCACGCTGCCAAGGCCTACATCGAGGGTTACCACACCGTGCCGAAGGGCCGGTGTCGCCAG
GTGGTGACTGGCATGGCTTGGCTCTTCTTCGTATCATGGGGTATGTTCCCCATCCTGTTCATCCTCGGCC
CCGAGGGCTTCGGCGTCCTGAGCGTGTACGGCTCCACCGTCGGCCACACCATCATTGACCTGATGTCGAA
GAACTGCTGGGGTCTGCTCGGCCACTACCTGCGCGTGCTGATCCACGAGCATATCCTCATCCACGGCGAC
ATTCGCAAGACCACCAAATTGAACATTGGTGGCACTGAGATTGAGGTCGAGACGCTGGTGGAGGACGAGG
CCGAGGCTGGCGCGGTACCCATGGTGAGCAAGGGCGAGGAGCTGTTCACCGGGGTGGTGCCCATCCTGGT
CGAGCTGGACGGCGACGTAAACGGCCACAAGTTCAGCGTGTCCGGCGAGGGCGAGGGCGATGCCACCTAC
GGCAAGCTGACCCTGAAGTTCATCTGCACCACCGGCAAGCTGCCCGTGCCCTGGCCCACCCTCGTGACCA
CCCTGACCTACGGCGTGCAGTGCTTCAGCCGCTACCCCGACCACATGAAGCAGCACGACTTCTTCAAGTC
CGCCATGCCCGAAGGCTACGTCCAGGAGCGCACCATCTTCTTCAAGGACGACGGCAACTACAAGACCCGC
GCCGAGGTGAAGTTCGAGGGCGACACCCTGGTGAACCGCATCGAGCTGAAGGGCATCGACTTCAAGGAGG
ACGGCAACATCCTGGGGCACAAGCTGGAGTACAACTACAACAGCCACAACGTCTATATCATGGCCGACAA
GCAGAAGAACGGCATCAAGGTGAACTTCAAGATCCGCCACAACATCGAGGACGGCAGCGTGCAGCTCGCC
GACCACTACCAGCAGAACACCCCCATCGGCGACGGCCCCGTGCTGCTGCCCGACAACCACTACCTGAGCA
CCCAGTCCGCCCTGAGCAAAGACCCCAACGAGAAGCGCGATCACATGGTCCTGCTGGAGTTCGTGACCGC
CGCCGGGATCACTCTCGGCATGGACGAGCTGTACAAGTGATAAGAATTCGATATCAAGCTTATCGATAAT
CAACCTCTGGATTACAAAATTTGTGAAAGATTGACTGGTATTCTTAACTATGTTGCTCCTTTTACGCTAT
GTGGATACGCTGCTTTAATGCCTTTGTATCATGCTATTGCTTCCCGTATGGCTTTCATTTTCTCCTCCTT
GTATAAATCCTGGTTGCTGTCTCTTTATGAGGAGTTGTGGCCCGTTGTCAGGCAACGTGGCGTGGTGTGC
ACTGTGTTTGCTGACGCAACCCCCACTGGTTGGGGCATTGCCACCACCTGTCAGCTCCTTTCCGGGACTT
TCGCTTTCCCCCTCCCTATTGCCACGGCGGAACTCATCGCCGCCTGCCTTGCCCGCTGCTGGACAGGGGC
TCGGCTGTTGGGCACTGACAATTCCGTGGTGTTGTCGGGGAAATCATCGTCCTTTCCTTGGCTGCTCGCC
TATGTTGCCACCTGGATTCTGCGCGGGACGTCCTTCTGCTACGTCCCTTCGGCCCTCAATCCAGCGGACC
TTCCTTCCCGCGGCCTGCTGCCGGCTCTGCGGCCTCTTCCGCGTCTTCGCCTTCGCCCTCAGACGAGTCG
GATCTCCCTTTGGGCCGCCTCCCCGCATCGATACCGAGCGCTGCTCGAGAGATCTACGGGTGGCATCCCT
GTGACCCCTCCCCAGTGCCTCTCCTGGCCCTGGAAGTTGCCACTCCAGTGCCCACCAGCCTTGTCCTAAT
AAAATTAAGTTGCATCATTTTGTCTGACTAGGTGTCCTTCTATAATATTATGGGGTGGAGGGGGGTGGTA
TGGAGCAAGGGGCAAGTTGGGAAGACAACCTGTAGGGCCTGCGGGGTCTATTGGGAACCAAGCTGGAGTG
CAGTGGCACAATCTTGGCTCACTGCAATCTCCGCCTCCTGGGTTCAAGCGATTCTCCTGCCTCAGCCTCC
CGAGTTGTTGGGATTCCAGGCATGCATGACCAGGCTCAGCTAATTTTTGTTTTTTTGGTAGAGACGGGGT
TTCACCATATTGGCCAGGCTGGTCTCCAACTCCTAATCTCAGGTGATCTACCCACCTTGGCCTCCCAAAT
TGCTGGGATTACAGGCGTGAACCACTGCTCCCTTCCCTGTCCTTCTGATTTTGTAGGTAACCACGTGCGG
ACCGAGCGGCCGCAGGAACCCCTAGTGATGGAGTTGGCCACTCCCTCTCTGCGCGCTCGCTCGCTCACTG
AGGCCGGGCGACCAAAGGTCGCCCGACGCCCGGGCTTTGCCCGGGCGGCCTCAGTGAGCGAGCGAGCGCG
CAGCTGCCTGCAGGGGCGCCTGATGCGGTATTTTCTCCTTACGCATCTGTGCGGTATTTCACACCGCATA
[142 nt withheld, positions 3921-4062]
C
[141 nt withheld, positions 4064-4204]
CCTTTGACGTTGGAGTCCACGTTCTTT
[37 nt withheld, positions 4232-4268]
ACCCTATCTCGGGCTATTCTTTTGATTTATAAGGGATTTTGCCGATTTCGGCCTATTGGTTAAAAAATGA
GCTGATTTAACAAAAATTTAACGCGAATTTTAACAAAATATTAACGTTTACAATTTTATGGTGCACTCTC
AGTACAATCTGCTCTGATGCCGCATAGTTAAGCCAGCCCCGACACCCGCCAACACCCGCTGACGCGCCCT
GACGGGCTTGTCTGCTCCCGGCATCCGCTTACAGACAAGCTGTGACCGTCTCCGGGAGCTGCATGTGTCA
GAGGTTTTCACCGTCATCACCGAAACGCGCGAGACGAAAGGGCCTCGTGATACGCCTATTTTTATAGGTT
AATGTCATGATAATAATGGTTTCTTAGACGTCAGGTGGCACTTTTCGGGGAAATGTGCGCGGAACCCCTA
TTTGTTTATTTTTCTAAATACATTCAAATATGTATCCGCTCATGAGACAATAACCCTGATAAATGCTTCA
ATAATATTGAAAAAGGAAGAGTATGAGTATTCAACATTTCCGTGTCGCCCTTATTCCCTTTTTTGCGGCA
TTTTGCCTTCCTGTTTTTGCTCACCCAGAAACGCTGGTGAAAGTAAAAGATGCTGAAGATCAGTTGGGTG
CACGAGTGGGTTACATCGAACTGGATCTCAACAGCGGTAAGATCCTTGAGAGTTTTCGCCCCGAAGAACG
TTTTCCAATGATGAGCACTTTTAAAGTTCTGCTATGTGGCGCGGTATTATCCCGTATTGACGCCGGGCAA
GAGCAACTCGGTCGCCGCATACACTATTCTCAGAATGACTTGGTTGAGTACTCACCAGTCACAGAAAAGC
ATCTTACGGATGGCATGACAGTAAGAGAATTATGCAGTGCTGCCATAACCATGAGTGATAACACTGCGGC
CAACTTACTTCTGACAACGATCGGAGGACCGAAGGAGCTAACCGCTTTTTTGCACAACATGGGGGATCAT
GTAACTCGCCTTGATCGTTGGGAACCGGAGCTGAATGAAGCCATACCAAACGACGAGCGTGACACCACGA
TGCCTGTAGCAATGGCAACAACGTTGCGCAAACTATTAACTGGCGAACTACTTACTCTAGCTTCCCGGCA
ACAATTAATAGACTGGATGGAGGCGGATAAAGTTGCAGGACCACTTCTGCGCTCGGCCCTTCCGGCTGGC
TGGTTTATTGCTGATAAATCTGGAGCCGGTGAGCGTGGGTCTCGCGGTATCATTGCAGCACTGGGGCCAG
ATGGTAAGCCCTCCCGTATCGTAGTTATCTACACGACGGGGAGTCAGGCAACTATGGATGAACGAAATAG
ACAGATCGCTGAGATAGGTGCCTCACTGATTAAGCATTGGTAACTGTCAGACCAAGTTTACTCATATATA
CTTTAGATTGATTTAAAACTTCATTTTTAATTTAAAAGGATCTAGGTGAAGATCCTTTTTGATAATCTCA
TGACCAAAATCCCTTAACGTGAGTTTTCGTTCCACTGAGCGTCAGACCCCGTAGAAAAGATCAAAGGATC
TTCTTGAGATCCTTTTTTTCTGCGCGTAATCTGCTGCTTGCAAACAAAAAAACCACCGCTACCAGCGGTG
GTTTGTTTGCCGGATCAAGAGCTACCAACTCTTTTTCCGAAGGTAACTGGCTTCAGCAGAGCGCAGATAC
CAAATACTGTCCTTCTAGTGTAGCCGTAGTTAGGCCACCACTTCAAGAACTCTGTAGCACCGCCTACATA
CCTCGCTCTGCTAATCCTGTTACCAGTGGCTGCTGCCAGTGGCGATAAGTCGTGTCTTACCGGGTTGGAC
TCAAGACGATAGTTACCGGATAAGGCGCAGCGGTCGGGCTGAACGGGGGGTTCGTGCACACAGCCCAGCT
TGGAGCGAACGACCTACACCGAACTGAGATACCTACAGCGTGAGCTATGAGAAAGCGCCACGCTTCCCGA
AGGGAGAAAGGCGGACAGGTATCCGGTAAGCGGCAGGGTCGGAACAGGAGAGCGCACGAGGGAGCTTCCA
GGGGGAAACGCCTGGTATCTTTATAGTCCTGTCGGGTTTCGCCACCTCTGACTTGAGCGTCGATTTTTGT
GATGCTCGTCAGGGGGGCGGAGCCTATGGAAAAACGCCAGCAACGCGGCCTTTTTACGGTTCCTGGCCTT
TTGCTGGCCTTTTGCTCACATGT
