Features (pLannotate 1.2.2; 16 found; start..end, strand, type, name):
    572..768     +  promoter       SV40 promoter: SV40 early promoter
    781..1706    +  CDS            ChR2 (fragment): N-terminal fragment of channelrhodopsin-2 from the alga Chlamydomonas reinhardtii (Nagel et al., 2003) blue light-activated cation channel
   1711..2427    +  CDS            EGFP: EGFP is a basic (constitutively fluorescent) green fluorescent protein published in 1996, derived from Aequorea victoria. It is reported to be a rapidly-maturing weak dimer with moderate acid sensitivity.
   2434..2458    +  misc_feature   MCS (fragment): pBluescript multiple cloning site
   2458..3046    +  misc_feature   WPRE: woodchuck hepatitis virus posttranscriptional regulatory element
   3078..3554    +  polyA_signal   hGH poly(A) signal: human growth hormone polyadenylation signal
   3594..3734    +  repeat_region  AAV2 ITR: inverted terminal repeat of adeno-associated virus serotype 2 inverted
   3739..3790    -  misc_feature   bom (fragment): basis of mobility region from pBR322
   3809..4264    +  rep_origin     f1 ori (sequence partly withheld): f1 bacteriophage origin of replication; arrow indicates direction of (+) strand synthesis
   4265..4314    -  misc_feature   bom (fragment): basis of mobility region from pBR322
   4416..4451    -  CDS            rop (fragment): Rop protein, which maintains plasmids at low copy number; rop
   4546..4650    +  promoter       AmpR promoter: bla
   4651..5511    +  CDS            AmpR: β-lactamase; bla; confers resistance to ampicillin, carbenicillin, and related antibiotics
   5682..6270    +  rep_origin     ori: high-copy-number ColE1/pMB1/pBR322/pUC origin of replication
   6343..6370    +  repeat_region  AAV2 ITR (fragment): inverted terminal repeat of adeno-associated virus serotype 2 inverted
   6399..6426    +  repeat_region  AAV2 ITR (fragment): inverted terminal repeat of adeno-associated virus serotype 2 inverted
>Addgene plasmid #125960 | 119_pAAV-ProC25-CatCh-GFP-WPRE | addgene full sequence | sequence record 256938 | Addgene NGS Result
GCGGCCGCACGCGTCAGTTAACCTTAGTAGGCTATATTTAAATGTTCAATAATATGGGCTATATTTAAGC
TAGGAGTCCACCTGGCTATATTTAAAGCGTGGTATTATCTGGCTATATTTAAGCGGGGTGCACTGTGGGC
TATATTTAATAGGCGGTCGACGATGGCTATATTTAACGCACGCTGGGTACCGGCTATATTTAAGCTCAAG
TGTTGAGGGGCTATATTTAAAGTCGAAAGTTCAGTGGCTATATTTAAGTGCCTGTCCCTTCTGGCTATAT
TTAAGCTCGTTACTTAAGAGGCTATATTTAATACCTAATTCATAGAGGCTATATTTAAGCGAAAGTAAAA
GATGGCTATATTTAAATTTCGATTCTGATGGGCTATATTTAATAAAGGAAACAGTCGGGCTATATTTAAT
CGCCACGGATTTCCGGCTATATTTAATGACATCCAGCATTTGGCTATATTTAAGGGAGGTGTACTTCCGG
CTATATTTAAGAAATAATATAACGTGGCTATATTTAATTCCAACATACCCTAGGCTATATTTAAGCTCGA
GATCTGCGATCTGCATCTCAATTAGTCAGCAACCATAGTCCCGCCCCTAACTCCGCCCATCCCGCCCCTA
ACTCCGCCCAGTTCCGCCCATTCTCCGCCCCATCGCTGACTAATTTTTTTTATTTATGCAGAGGCCGAGG
CCGCCTCGGCCTCTGAGCTATTCCAGAAGTAGTGAGGAGGCTTTTTTGGAGGCCTAGGCTTTTGCAAAGG
ATCCGCCACCATGGATTATGGAGGCGCCCTGAGTGCCGTTGGGCGCGAGCTGCTATTTGTAACGAACCCA
GTAGTCGTCAATGGCTCTGTACTTGTGCCTGAGGACCAGTGTTACTGCGCGGGCTGGATTGAGTCGCGTG
GCACAAACGGTGCCCAAACGGCGTCGAACGTGCTGCAATGGCTTGCTGCTGGCTTCTCCATCCTACTGCT
TATGTTTTACGCCTACCAAACATGGAAGTCAACCTGCGGCTGGGAGGAGATCTATGTGTGCGCTATCGAG
ATGGTCAAGGTGATTCTCGAGTTCTTCTTCGAGTTTAAGAACCCGTCCATGCTGTATCTAGCCACAGGCC
ACCGCGTCCAGTGGTTGCGTTACGCCGAGTGGCTTCTCACCTGCCCGGTCATTTGCATTCACCTGTCAAA
CCTGACGGGCTTGTCCAACGACTACAGCAGGCGCACCATGGGTCTGCTTGTGTCTGATATTGGCACAATT
GTGTGGGGCGCCACTTCCGCCATGGCCACCGGATACGTCAAGGTCATCTTCTTCTGCCTGGGTCTGTGTT
ATGGTGCTAACACGTTCTTTCACGCTGCCAAGGCCTACATCGAGGGTTACCACACCGTGCCGAAGGGCCG
GTGTCGCCAGGTGGTGACTGGCATGGCTTGGCTCTTCTTCGTATCATGGGGTATGTTCCCCATCCTGTTC
ATCCTCGGCCCCGAGGGCTTCGGCGTCCTGAGCGTGTACGGCTCCACCGTCGGCCACACCATCATTGACC
TGATGTCGAAGAACTGCTGGGGTCTGCTCGGCCACTACCTGCGCGTGCTGATCCACGAGCATATCCTCAT
CCACGGCGACATTCGCAAGACCACCAAATTGAACATTGGTGGCACTGAGATTGAGGTCGAGACGCTGGTG
GAGGACGAGGCCGAGGCTGGCGCGGTACCCATGGTGAGCAAGGGCGAGGAGCTGTTCACCGGGGTGGTGC
CCATCCTGGTCGAGCTGGACGGCGACGTAAACGGCCACAAGTTCAGCGTGTCCGGCGAGGGCGAGGGCGA
TGCCACCTACGGCAAGCTGACCCTGAAGTTCATCTGCACCACCGGCAAGCTGCCCGTGCCCTGGCCCACC
CTCGTGACCACCCTGACCTACGGCGTGCAGTGCTTCAGCCGCTACCCCGACCACATGAAGCAGCACGACT
TCTTCAAGTCCGCCATGCCCGAAGGCTACGTCCAGGAGCGCACCATCTTCTTCAAGGACGACGGCAACTA
CAAGACCCGCGCCGAGGTGAAGTTCGAGGGCGACACCCTGGTGAACCGCATCGAGCTGAAGGGCATCGAC
TTCAAGGAGGACGGCAACATCCTGGGGCACAAGCTGGAGTACAACTACAACAGCCACAACGTCTATATCA
TGGCCGACAAGCAGAAGAACGGCATCAAGGTGAACTTCAAGATCCGCCACAACATCGAGGACGGCAGCGT
GCAGCTCGCCGACCACTACCAGCAGAACACCCCCATCGGCGACGGCCCCGTGCTGCTGCCCGACAACCAC
TACCTGAGCACCCAGTCCGCCCTGAGCAAAGACCCCAACGAGAAGCGCGATCACATGGTCCTGCTGGAGT
TCGTGACCGCCGCCGGGATCACTCTCGGCATGGACGAGCTGTACAAGTGATAAGAATTCGATATCAAGCT
TATCGATAATCAACCTCTGGATTACAAAATTTGTGAAAGATTGACTGGTATTCTTAACTATGTTGCTCCT
TTTACGCTATGTGGATACGCTGCTTTAATGCCTTTGTATCATGCTATTGCTTCCCGTATGGCTTTCATTT
TCTCCTCCTTGTATAAATCCTGGTTGCTGTCTCTTTATGAGGAGTTGTGGCCCGTTGTCAGGCAACGTGG
CGTGGTGTGCACTGTGTTTGCTGACGCAACCCCCACTGGTTGGGGCATTGCCACCACCTGTCAGCTCCTT
TCCGGGACTTTCGCTTTCCCCCTCCCTATTGCCACGGCGGAACTCATCGCCGCCTGCCTTGCCCGCTGCT
GGACAGGGGCTCGGCTGTTGGGCACTGACAATTCCGTGGTGTTGTCGGGGAAATCATCGTCCTTTCCTTG
GCTGCTCGCCTATGTTGCCACCTGGATTCTGCGCGGGACGTCCTTCTGCTACGTCCCTTCGGCCCTCAAT
CCAGCGGACCTTCCTTCCCGCGGCCTGCTGCCGGCTCTGCGGCCTCTTCCGCGTCTTCGCCTTCGCCCTC
AGACGAGTCGGATCTCCCTTTGGGCCGCCTCCCCGCATCGATACCGAGCGCTGCTCGAGAGATCTACGGG
TGGCATCCCTGTGACCCCTCCCCAGTGCCTCTCCTGGCCCTGGAAGTTGCCACTCCAGTGCCCACCAGCC
TTGTCCTAATAAAATTAAGTTGCATCATTTTGTCTGACTAGGTGTCCTTCTATAATATTATGGGGTGGAG
GGGGGTGGTATGGAGCAAGGGGCAAGTTGGGAAGACAACCTGTAGGGCCTGCGGGGTCTATTGGGAACCA
AGCTGGAGTGCAGTGGCACAATCTTGGCTCACTGCAATCTCCGCCTCCTGGGTTCAAGCGATTCTCCTGC
CTCAGCCTCCCGAGTTGTTGGGATTCCAGGCATGCATGACCAGGCTCAGCTAATTTTTGTTTTTTTGGTA
GAGACGGGGTTTCACCATATTGGCCAGGCTGGTCTCCAACTCCTAATCTCAGGTGATCTACCCACCTTGG
CCTCCCAAATTGCTGGGATTACAGGCGTGAACCACTGCTCCCTTCCCTGTCCTTCTGATTTTGTAGGTAA
CCACGTGCGGACCGAGCGGCCGCAGGAACCCCTAGTGATGGAGTTGGCCACTCCCTCTCTGCGCGCTCGC
TCGCTCACTGAGGCCGGGCGACCAAAGGTCGCCCGACGCCCGGGCTTTGCCCGGGCGGCCTCAGTGAGCG
AGCGAGCGCGCAGCTGCCTGCAGGGGCGCCTGATGCGGTATTTTCTCCTTACGCATCTGTGCGGTATTTC
ACACCGCATA
[95 nt withheld, positions 3791-3885]
T
[46 nt withheld, positions 3887-3932]
C
[141 nt withheld, positions 3934-4074]
CCTTTGACGTTGGAGTCCACGTTCTTT
[37 nt withheld, positions 4102-4138]
ACTCTATCTCGGGCTATTCTTTTGATTTATAAGGGATTTTGCCGATTTCGGTCTATTGGTTAAAAAATGA
GCTGATTTAACAAAAATTTAACGCGAATTTTAACAAAATATTAACGTTTACAATTTTATGGTGCACTCTC
AGTACAATCTGCTCTGATGCCGCATAGTTAAGCCAGCCCCGACACCCGCCAACACCCGCTGACGCGCCCT
GACGGGCTTGTCTGCTCCCGGCATCCGCTTACAGACAAGCTGTGACCGTCTCCGGGAGCTGCATGTGTCA
GAGGTTTTCACCGTCATCACCGAAACGCGCGAGACGAAAGGGCCTCGTGATACGCCTATTTTTATAGGTT
AATGTCATGATAATAATGGTTTCTTAGACGTCAGGTGGCACTTTTCGGGGAAATGTGCGCGGAACCCCTA
TTTGTTTATTTTTCTAAATACATTCAAATATGTATCCGCTCATGAGACAATAACCCTGATAAATGCTTCA
ATAATATTGAAAAAGGAAGAGTATGAGTATTCAACATTTCCGTGTCGCCCTTATTCCCTTTTTTGCGGCA
TTTTGCCTTCCTGTTTTTGCTCACCCAGAAACGCTGGTGAAAGTAAAAGATGCTGAAGATCAGTTGGGTG
CACGAGTGGGTTACATCGAACTGGATCTCAACAGCGGTAAGATCCTTGAGAGTTTTCGCCCCGAAGAACG
TTTTCCAATGATGAGCACTTTTAAAGTTCTGCTATGTGGCGCGGTATTATCCCGTATTGACGCCGGGCAA
GAGCAACTCGGTCGCCGCATACACTATTCTCAGAATGACTTGGTTGAGTACTCACCAGTCACAGAAAAGC
ATCTTACGGATGGCATGACAGTAAGAGAATTATGCAGTGCTGCCATAACCATGAGTGATAACACTGCGGC
CAACTTACTTCTGACAACGATCGGAGGACCGAAGGAGCTAACCGCTTTTTTGCACAACATGGGGGATCAT
GTAACTCGCCTTGATCGTTGGGAACCGGAGCTGAATGAAGCCATACCAAACGACGAGCGTGACACCACGA
TGCCTGTAGCAATGGCAACAACGTTGCGCAAACTATTAACTGGCGAACTACTTACTCTAGCTTCCCGGCA
ACAATTAATAGACTGGATGGAGGCGGATAAAGTTGCAGGACCACTTCTGCGCTCGGCCCTTCCGGCTGGC
TGGTTTATTGCTGATAAATCTGGAGCCGGTGAGCGTGGGTCTCGCGGTATCATTGCAGCACTGGGGCCAG
ATGGTAAGCCCTCCCGTATCGTAGTTATCTACACGACGGGGAGTCAGGCAACTATGGATGAACGAAATAG
ACAGATCGCTGAGATAGGTGCCTCACTGATTAAGCATTGGTAACTGTCAGACCAAGTTTACTCATATATA
CTTTAGATTGATTTAAAACTTCATTTTTAATTTAAAAGGATCTAGGTGAAGATCCTTTTTGATAATCTCA
TGACCAAAATCCCTTAACGTGAGTTTTCGTTCCACTGAGCGTCAGACCCCGTAGAAAAGATCAAAGGATC
TTCTTGAGATCCTTTTTTTCTGCGCGTAATCTGCTGCTTGCAAACAAAAAAACCACCGCTACCAGCGGTG
GTTTGTTTGCCGGATCAAGAGCTACCAACTCTTTTTCCGAAGGTAACTGGCTTCAGCAGAGCGCAGATAC
CAAATACTGTTCTTCTAGTGTAGCCGTAGTTAGGCCACCACTTCAAGAACTCTGTAGCACCGCCTACATA
CCTCGCTCTGCTAATCCTGTTACCAGTGGCTGCTGCCAGTGGCGATAAGTCGTGTCTTACCGGGTTGGAC
TCAAGACGATAGTTACCGGATAAGGCGCAGCGGTCGGGCTGAACGGGGGGTTCGTGCACACAGCCCAGCT
TGGAGCGAACGACCTACACCGAACTGAGATACCTACAGCGTGAGCTATGAGAAAGCGCCACGCTTCCCGA
AGGGAGAAAGGCGGACAGGTATCCGGTAAGCGGCAGGGTCGGAACAGGAGAGCGCACGAGGGAGCTTCCA
GGGGGAAACGCCTGGTATCTTTATAGTCCTGTCGGGTTTCGCCACCTCTGACTTGAGCGTCGATTTTTGT
GATGCTCGTCAGGGGGGCGGAGCCTATGGAAAAACGCCAGCAACGCGGCCTTTTTACGGTTCCTGGCCTT
TTGCTGGCCTTTTGCTCACATGTCCTGCAGGCAGCTGCGCGCTCGCTCGCTCACTGAGGCCGCCCGGGCG
TCGGGCGACCTTTGGTCGCCCGGCCTCAGTGAGCGAGCGAGCGCGCAGAGAGGGAGTGGCCAACTCCATC
ACTAGGGGTTCCT
